Addgene plasmid #52351: pEL481
Purpose: GFP reporter for rack-1
Depositing lab: Erik Lundquist. Depositing organization: University of Kansas. Publication: RACK-1 acts with Rac GTPase signaling and UNC-115/abLIM in Caenorhabditis elegans axon pathfinding and cell migration. Demarco RS, Lundquist EA. PLoS Genet. 2010 Nov 18;6(11):e1001215. doi: 10.1371/journal.pgen.1001215. PubMed 21124943.
Backbone
  Vector backbone: pPD95.77
  Backbone manufacturer: Fire lab
  Backbone size w/o insert (bp): 4487
  Total vector size (bp): 8084
  Vector type: Worm Expression
Growth in bacteria
  Bacterial resistance: Ampicillin, 100 μg/mL
  Growth temperature: 37°C
  Growth strain: XL1 Blue
  Copy number: Unknown
Gene/Insert
  Gene/Insert name: rack-1
  Species: C. elegans (nematode)
  Insert size (bp): 2616
  Entrez Gene: rack-1 (a.k.a. CELE_K04D7.1)
  Tag / fusion protein: GFP (C terminal on backbone)
  Cloning method: Restriction Enzyme; 5′ cloning site PstI (not destroyed); 3′ cloning site PstI (not destroyed)
  Sequencing primers: 5′ none; 3′ none
Terms and licenses: Academic/Nonprofit Terms; Industry Terms: Not Available to Industry
How to cite: pEL481 was a gift from Erik Lundquist (Addgene plasmid # 52351 ; http://n2t.net/addgene:52351 ; RRID:Addgene_52351)
