[The description below was written by a language model from this plasmid's Addgene catalogue record and pLannotate feature annotations shown in this document.]
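Description:
pEL481 is a C. elegans expression plasmid built on pPD95.77, a promoterless GFP fusion vector from the Fire lab vector kit, and serves as a GFP reporter for the rack-1 gene. It is propagated in E. coli through a high-copy ColE1/pUC-type origin and selected with ampicillin via the β-lactamase (AmpR) gene and its own promoter. The remaining bacterial elements in the annotation (lac promoter, operator, CAP site, and fragments of lacI, rop and bom) are leftovers of the pUC-derived backbone and play no role in the worm.

The payload is a rack-1 fragment from C. elegans, listed as about 2.6 kb and cloned into the PstI site, placed upstream of the backbone GFP so that GFP sits at the C terminus of RACK-1. The feature table shows rack-1 coding matches split into separate blocks. An intervening block is assigned to a fungal homologue, which most likely reflects the conserved RACK1 sequence of another rack-1 exon rather than foreign DNA. This pattern suggests a genomic fragment with introns. About 2.4 kb of unannotated sequence precedes the first coding match and presumably holds the endogenous upstream regulatory region, although the record names no promoter explicitly. The catalogued backbone and insert sizes do not add up to the 8,084 bp total, so the insert may be larger than listed. The GFP variant is annotated over an 861 bp span, longer than a plain GFP coding sequence and in keeping with the artificial introns typical of Fire lab vectors. The short aex-5 match downstream is probably an annotation artefact within the vector's 3′ region, which the record does not identify.

The construct is used in transgenic worms to reveal where rack-1 is expressed and where the fusion protein localises. The associated study examined RACK-1 in Rac GTPase signalling, axon pathfinding and cell migration.
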