Features (pLannotate 1.2.2; 16 found; start..end, strand, type, name):
      1..18      -  misc_feature   MCS (fragment): pUC18/19 multiple cloning site
   2486..2833    +  CDS            rack-1 (fragment): GBLP_CAEEL - Experimental evidence at protein level: Swiss-Prot protein existence level 1. Required for the expression of antimicrobial peptide nlp-29 in response to fungal infection or physical injury. From Caenorhabditis elegans.
   2877..3023    +  CDS            MIP11 (fragment): MIP11_MAGO7 - Experimental evidence at protein level: Swiss-Prot protein existence level 1. Involved in regulating the cell wall integrity and MPS1 activation via its interaction with the MAPKKK MCK1. From Magnaporthe oryzae (strain 70-15 / ATCC MYA-4617 / FGSC 8958) (Rice blast fungus) (Pyricularia oryzae).
   3076..3603    +  CDS            rack-1 (fragment): GBLP_CAEEL - Experimental evidence at protein level: Swiss-Prot protein existence level 1. Required for the expression of antimicrobial peptide nlp-29 in response to fungal infection or physical injury. From Caenorhabditis elegans.
   3603..3632    -  misc_feature   MCS (fragment): pUC18/19 multiple cloning site
   3727..4587    +  CDS            sg25: sg25 is a basic (constitutively fluorescent) green fluorescent protein published in 1997, derived from Aequorea victoria.
   5272..5367    +  CDS            aex-5 (fragment): AEX5_CAEEL - Also known as kpc-3 From Caenorhabditis elegans.
   5495..5530    +  CDS            rop (fragment): Rop protein, which maintains plasmids at low copy number; rop
   5632..5731    +  misc_feature   bom (fragment): basis of mobility region from pBR322
   5829..5933    +  promoter       AmpR promoter: bla
   5934..6794    +  CDS            AmpR: β-lactamase; bla; confers resistance to ampicillin, carbenicillin, and related antibiotics
   6965..7553    +  rep_origin     ori: high-copy-number ColE1/pMB1/pBR322/pUC origin of replication
   7736..7828    +  CDS            lacI (fragment): lac repressor; lacI; The lac repressor binds to the lac operator to inhibit transcription in E. coli. This inhibition can be relieved by adding lactose or isopropyl-β-D-thiogalactopyranoside (IPTG).
   7841..7862    +  protein_bind   CAP binding site: CAP binding activates transcription in the presence of cAMP. E. coli catabolite activator protein
   7877..7907    +  promoter       lac promoter: promoter for the E. coli lac operon
   7915..7931    +  protein_bind   lac operator: The lac repressor binds to the lac operator to inhibit transcription in E. coli. This inhibition can be relieved by adding lactose or isopropyl-β-D-thiogalactopyranoside (IPTG). lac repressor encoded by lacI
>Addgene plasmid #52351 | pEL481 | depositor full sequence | sequence record 81076 | pEL481 sequence 8084 bps
AAGCTTGCATGCCTGCAGCTGGTGTCCTTAAATGCGGTGGTTTAATGAGGGATTCGTAAAAACGAGCATC
ATTGACTGGATCCTGTCGAGGTTTCCGAGGATCCATCTGATTCTCCTATAAATATAAAATATCTAGATTG
TTAGTTTTTTCGAAGGAAAAATATAAAAAATAAAATTTCGGGAACCATAGTAAGGCAAAAAGTACAAAAT
GTAAATTTTTTCGTTGAACAGAAGCCATGTGGTCTTCCATTCAGATTAAGACGGCAAAGAGAGAGTAAGC
GAAAGAGGACGAGCGTTCAGATAATCTCATAAATCAGCATGTAATGGGGTGAATGGGGCGGAGAAGGAGG
AGCTCGGATGCTTCTTTTGTGTTTATTTATGTGAATAGAGAGGTAGAAGAATATGTATATATTCATCCCC
AAGAGATGTTAGAGGATTTGCAGATTACTTTTAGATTATTAATGAAGATATGAGAATATAAGAGACGAAA
AGTACATGAATACAACAATTTTTCTAAAAAATCACGAAGGCACTATCAACTAACTGATTACTCCTTACAA
TGATGATATTTAACAATTTTTGCAACAATCTAGAAGTACCGCATGACAATACCAATTGAAAATTGTTAAT
TGTTAAAATGGGAGTCACATATAAAAGAAAAACTAGGACATTTGTAGTGAAAATGTACAGCTAGAAGGCA
TAACTTCTGCCACTCCCGTTCTTAATCAAAAATTAGCCTCGATTAGTGTCTTTATGAAAGTTTCGATTGT
TCTGATCATCTACAACTGAAAAAAGGGTCCCATCCAGTCAGTTACCACCAATTGAATTACAAAGTGATAA
TGATGTCGTCGTGTGCCGATAACAACGTCTAATCTCTATTACTATCAGAGGTTGATTATAAACAATCAGG
GGCACTAGACACAGGAAAGAAAAGGATGCAAAAGTTGTGAAGAAGGGAATCAAAGTCTGAGGGGGGGGGG
GGCGATTAAACGGGCGGATAGTGAATGCGGCGGCCGCACACACACATAGGGACGGGCATTTGGAGGAATG
TGACTAGGAACAACACAGAGGCGAAGAGGACAAGAAATAAATCGGACAGTCTGTGTAGAGGCAAGAAATT
GGAGGAGGAAAAGGCGAGGGACGGTGCGGAAAAGCACCGCCAAACCACTGCGAACCGATCAATAATACAA
CGGAAGGTGCTGCGAAGAAATAAGAGAGGAACGGAAAGTTGAGACGCAGGTTGATTGGGTTAAAGATTGC
ACTGATTGCAGAGAAGACAGAGAATCGAGTGAAGATTGGCTCAGGAAAGAGTTGATTGTTGACATTCCCA
TTGGAAAAAAACAGATATCGAAAAAATGTCTAGGAGCAAAAAAATATTTTTCATTATGGGAATTGTTGTG
ATGTTATTGCTATTGCAAGGTTCTGTTGTTGTATTGAAAGTCAGCTAAAAAATGGGGAATTATTGAAAAT
ATATTGTATTCAAAAATTCTTCAAAATAAAAATGACTTTTTTGAATGAAAAAAAAACTTTAAAATAGTGA
TGTTGGCATATCAACGTAAAATTTAAGATGAGAAGGTATTAAACATTATAAGGAAACAACTCGAAGATTT
TCAAGCACATACCAAAGTTTTCACGGACAATTGGCCAATTTCTACAAGAAGTCAACATTTTTGTCGCTTC
GTCAATTTGAAACCCATAAAAGCATGACTAAGCTGACAGGAATTCCACGAAAAAGCAATAGATATGCGCA
AAGAACTAGTCTCGTCAGATTTTTCTGGCAATATCTCATGCAGTAATCTTAATATGTCTTGCACACATGC
AACCCCGGATGCTGAAATGTTAAACTTTAAAATTCGAGCTCGACACGATGAATTTGAATGGATGGAGAAT
AATTAGAACTAAACCCACATTACATTGATTTTAATGTAAAAACTAAAGTATTTTTGCTTTTAAATGAGAA
AATAATAATTTTTCGAAGAAATCAAACCAGTTTTCAGAAATATTAATTTTAAGGCTCAAATAAATGGCTC
GCTAAACTCGAAAACAACTGTCACAATAAAAGCTAAACATAAATAATTGAATAAATAAATAAGTAAATTT
AAAAAAGTGTCAAAAACTGCTTCATAGATGCAAATTTACAAGAAAAAGTTAATTTGTTCCGTAAATTCGT
TAGTTGGCAAAGTGCCAGGTTAAAGGCGCATAGACTTTCGCTGTGGGGTCTCGCAGCGACTCACCCCTTC
TCCTCTGCTGCTGGCTGGCTAGTTTGACGCGAATTTTTAGGACGATTTTTCCTTTTTTCTGTATTTTTCT
GTTAAAGCAATGATTTTTTCAACATTTTCAACATTTAATAATTAAAGTGGCTATGTTTTTAACATAATTC
GAACAAAATTATGGTTTTCGTTCGCTCTATTCTCCAAAATTTTCATTTTTTTATATGGAACATTTTTATT
TTTAGCAGATCGAACGGGGTTACACAGATAGCAAAATGGTCCAAGAGCAAATGAAGCTTACCGGAACCCT
CGAGGGTCACACCGGATGGGTTACCCAAATCGCCACCTACACCCGCAACGACAAGACCACTGTCCTGTCA
TCTTCCCGCGGTAAGTCAATTAATATAACGTTTTCAAATTTATACTCACATTTTTCAGACAAGACTATCC
TTGTTTGGGATGTCGACAGCGTTGCTCCAGTCGATGAGGGACCAATCGGTCGCCCAGTTCGTTCGCTCAC
TGGACATAACCACTTCGTCTCTGACGTTGTCATCTCCTCCGACGGACAATTCGCTCTTTCTGGATCCTGG
GACAAGACCCTCCGCCTCTGGGACCTCAACCAGTAAGTAATTCAATAAAAAAACATTGTGCAAACAATTT
TATAGGGGAGTGAGCACCCGTCAATTCATCTCCCACACCAAGGATGTTCTCTCTGTTGCCTTCTCTGCTG
ACAACAGACAAATCGTCTCTGGATCCCGCGACAAGTCCATCAAGCTGTGGAACACTCTTGCCCAGTGCAA
GTACACCATCACTGTACGTTTTTTCAAATTCTTTTATAGGAAGATTTATCGAAACTATTGTTTAGGATGA
TTGCCACACCGATTGGGTTTCCACCGTTCGTTTCTCTCCATCGAACCGCGATCCAGTGATCGTCTCCGCA
GGATGGGACAAGGTTGTCAAGGTCTGGAACCTCGGAAACTGCCGTCTGAAGACCAACCACATCGGTCACA
CCGGATACGTCAACACCGTTACCGTCTCTCCAGATGGTTCCCTCTGTGCTTCCGGAGGCAAAGACGGACA
AGCTATGCTTTGGGACCTCAACGAGGGCAAGCACTTGTACACCCTTCCAGGAAACGACGTCATCAACGCC
ATGTCCTTCTCTCCAAACAGATACTGGCTCTGCGCCGCTGTCGGATCTTCCATCAAGATCTGGGATCTCG
AGGACAAGAAGGAGATCGAGGAGCTCAAGCCAGAAATCGCCAGCTCTGGAAGCTCAAGAGGATCCAGCCC
ACAGTGTATCTCTTTGGCCTGGTCTCAAGACGGACAAACCCTCTTCGCCGGATACACCGATAACATCATC
CGAGTGTACCAGGTGTCGATCCGTGCTTCCAACCTGCAGGTCGACTCTAGAGGATCCCCGGGATTGGCCA
AAGGACCCAAAGGTATGTTTCGAATGATACTAACATAACATAGAACATTTTCAGGAGGACCCTTGAGGGT
ACCGGTAGAAAAAATGAGTAAAGGAGAAGAACTTTTCACTGGAGTTGTCCCAATTCTTGTTGAATTAGAT
GGTGATGTTAATGGGCACAAATTTTCTGTCAGTGGAGAGGGTGAAGGTGATGCAACATACGGAAAACTTA
CCCTTAAATTTATTTGCACTACTGGAAAACTACCTGTTCCATGGGTAAGTTTAAACATATATATACTAAC
TAACCCTGATTATTTAAATTTTCAGCCAACACTTGTCACTACTTTCTGTTATGGTGTTCAATGCTTCTCG
AGATACCCAGATCATATGAAACGGCATGACTTTTTCAAGAGTGCCATGCCCGAAGGTTATGTACAGGAAA
GAACTATATTTTTCAAAGATGACGGGAACTACAAGACACGTAAGTTTAAACAGTTCGGTACTAACTAACC
ATACATATTTAAATTTTCAGGTGCTGAAGTCAAGTTTGAAGGTGATACCCTTGTTAATAGAATCGAGTTA
AAAGGTATTGATTTTAAAGAAGATGGAAACATTCTTGGACACAAATTGGAATACAACTATAACTCACACA
ATGTATACATCATGGCAGACAAACAAAAGAATGGAATCAAAGTTGTAAGTTTAAACATGATTTTACTAAC
TAACTAATCTGATTTAAATTTTCAGAACTTCAAAATTAGACACAACATTGAAGATGGAAGCGTTCAACTA
GCAGACCATTATCAACAAAATACTCCAATTGGCGATGGCCCTGTCCTTTTACCAGACAACCATTACCTGT
CCACACAATCTGCCCTTTCGAAAGATCCCAACGAAAAGAGAGACCACATGGTCCTTCTTGAGTTTGTAAC
AGCTGCTGGGATTACACATGGCATGGATGAACTATACAAATAGCATTCGTAGAATTCCAACTGAGCGCCG
GTCGCTACCATTACCAACTTGTCTGGTGTCAAAAATAATAGGGGCCGCTGTCATCAGAGTAAGTTTAAAC
TGAGTTCTACTAACTAACGAGTAATATTTAAATTTTCAGCATCTCGCGCCCGTGCCTCTGACTTCTAAGT
CCAATTACTCTTCAACATCCCTACATGCTCTTTCTCCCTGTGCTCCCACCCCCTATTTTTGTTATTATCA
AAAAAACTTCTTCTTAATTTCTTTGTTTTTTAGCTTCTTTTAAGTCACCTCTAACAATGAAATTGTGTAG
ATTCAAAAATAGAATTAATTCGTAATAAAAAGTCGAAAAAAATTGTGCTCCCTCCCCCCATTAATAATAA
TTCTATCCCAAAATCTACACAATGTTCTGTGTACACTTCTTATGTTTTTTTTACTTCTGATAAATTTTTT
TTGAAACATCATAGAAAAAACCGCACACAAAATACCTTATCATATGTTACGTTTCAGTTTATGACCGCAA
TTTTTATTTCTTCGCACGTCTGGGCCTCTCATGACGTCAAATCATGCTCATCGTGAAAAAGTTTTGGAGT
ATTTTTGGAATTTTTCAATCAAGTGAAAGTTTATGAAATTAATTTTCCTGCTTTTGCTTTTTGGGGGTTT
CCCCTATTGTTTGTCAAGAGTTTCGAGGACGGCGTTTTTCTTGCTAAAATCACAAGTATTGATGAGCACG
ATGCAAGAAAGATCGGAAGAAGGTTTGGGTTTGAGGCTCAGTGGAAGGTGAGTAGAAGTTGATAATTTGA
AAGTGGAGTAGTGTCTATGGGGTTTTTGCCTTAAATGACAGAATACATTCCCAATATACCAAACATAACT
GTTTCCTACTAGTCGGCCGTACGGGCCCTTTCGTCTCGCGCGTTTCGGTGATGACGGTGAAAACCTCTGA
CACATGCAGCTCCCGGAGACGGTCACAGCTTGTCTGTAAGCGGATGCCGGGAGCAGACAAGCCCGTCAGG
GCGCGTCAGCGGGTGTTGGCGGGTGTCGGGGCTGGCTTAACTATGCGGCATCAGAGCAGATTGTACTGAG
AGTGCACCATATGCGGTGTGAAATACCGCACAGATGCGTAAGGAGAAAATACCGCATCAGGCGGCCTTAA
GGGCCTCGTGATACGCCTATTTTTATAGGTTAATGTCATGATAATAATGGTTTCTTAGACGTCAGGTGGC
ACTTTTCGGGGAAATGTGCGCGGAACCCCTATTTGTTTATTTTTCTAAATACATTCAAATATGTATCCGC
TCATGAGACAATAACCCTGATAAATGCTTCAATAATATTGAAAAAGGAAGAGTATGAGTATTCAACATTT
CCGTGTCGCCCTTATTCCCTTTTTTGCGGCATTTTGCCTTCCTGTTTTTGCTCACCCAGAAACGCTGGTG
AAAGTAAAAGATGCTGAAGATCAGTTGGGTGCACGAGTGGGTTACATCGAACTGGATCTCAACAGCGGTA
AGATCCTTGAGAGTTTTCGCCCCGAAGAACGTTTTCCAATGATGAGCACTTTTAAAGTTCTGCTATGTGG
CGCGGTATTATCCCGTATTGACGCCGGGCAAGAGCAACTCGGTCGCCGCATACACTATTCTCAGAATGAC
TTGGTTGAGTACTCACCAGTCACAGAAAAGCATCTTACGGATGGCATGACAGTAAGAGAATTATGCAGTG
CTGCCATAACCATGAGTGATAACACTGCGGCCAACTTACTTCTGACAACGATCGGAGGACCGAAGGAGCT
AACCGCTTTTTTGCACAACATGGGGGATCATGTAACTCGCCTTGATCGTTGGGAACCGGAGCTGAATGAA
GCCATACCAAACGACGAGCGTGACACCACGATGCCTGTAGCAATGGCAACAACGTTGCGCAAACTATTAA
CTGGCGAACTACTTACTCTAGCTTCCCGGCAACAATTAATAGACTGGATGGAGGCGGATAAAGTTGCAGG
ACCACTTCTGCGCTCGGCCCTTCCGGCTGGCTGGTTTATTGCTGATAAATCTGGAGCCGGTGAGCGTGGG
TCTCGCGGTATCATTGCAGCACTGGGGCCAGATGGTAAGCCCTCCCGTATCGTAGTTATCTACACGACGG
GGAGTCAGGCAACTATGGATGAACGAAATAGACAGATCGCTGAGATAGGTGCCTCACTGATTAAGCATTG
GTAACTGTCAGACCAAGTTTACTCATATATACTTTAGATTGATTTAAAACTTCATTTTTAATTTAAAAGG
ATCTAGGTGAAGATCCTTTTTGATAATCTCATGACCAAAATCCCTTAACGTGAGTTTTCGTTCCACTGAG
CGTCAGACCCCGTAGAAAAGATCAAAGGATCTTCTTGAGATCCTTTTTTTCTGCGCGTAATCTGCTGCTT
GCAAACAAAAAAACCACCGCTACCAGCGGTGGTTTGTTTGCCGGATCAAGAGCTACCAACTCTTTTTCCG
AAGGTAACTGGCTTCAGCAGAGCGCAGATACCAAATACTGTCCTTCTAGTGTAGCCGTAGTTAGGCCACC
ACTTCAAGAACTCTGTAGCACCGCCTACATACCTCGCTCTGCTAATCCTGTTACCAGTGGCTGCTGCCAG
TGGCGATAAGTCGTGTCTTACCGGGTTGGACTCAAGACGATAGTTACCGGATAAGGCGCAGCGGTCGGGC
TGAACGGGGGGTTCGTGCACACAGCCCAGCTTGGAGCGAACGACCTACACCGAACTGAGATACCTACAGC
GTGAGCATTGAGAAAGCGCCACGCTTCCCGAAGGGAGAAAGGCGGACAGGTATCCGGTAAGCGGCAGGGT
CGGAACAGGAGAGCGCACGAGGGAGCTTCCAGGGGGAAACGCCTGGTATCTTTATAGTCCTGTCGGGTTT
CGCCACCTCTGACTTGAGCGTCGATTTTTGTGATGCTCGTCAGGGGGGCGGAGCCTATGGAAAAACGCCA
GCAACGCGGCCTTTTTACGGTTCCTGGCCTTTTGCTGGCCTTTTGCTCACATGTTCTTTCCTGCGTTATC
CCCTGATTCTGTGGATAACCGTATTACCGCCTTTGAGTGAGCTGATACCGCTCGCCGCAGCCGAACGACC
GAGCGCAGCGAGTCAGTGAGCGAGGAAGCGGAAGAGCGCCCAATACGCAAACCGCCTCTCCCCGCGCGTT
GGCCGATTCATTAATGCAGCTGGCACGACAGGTTTCCCGACTGGAAAGCGGGCAGTGAGCGCAACGCAAT
TAATGTGAGTTAGCTCACTCATTAGGCACCCCAGGCTTTACACTTTATGCTTCCGGCTCGTATGTTGTGT
GGAATTGTGAGCGGATAACAATTTCACACAGGAAACAGCTATGACCATGATTACGCCAAGCTGTAAGTTT
AAACATGATCTTACTAACTAACTATTCTCATTTAAATTTTCAGAGCTTAAAAATGGCTGAAATCACTCAC
AACGATGGATACGCTAACAACTTGGAAATGAAAT
