>Addgene plasmid #52351 | pEL481 | addgene partial sequence | sequence record 82504 | M13-Rev 5'-CAGGAAACAGCTATGACC-3'
ATCTTCTACTACTATTCTCATTTAAATTTTCAGAGCTTAAAAATGGCTGAAATCACTCACAACGATGGAT
ACGCTAACAACTTGGAAATGAAATAAGCTTGCATGCCTGCAGCTGGTGTCCTTAAATGCGGTGGTTTAAT
GAGGGATTCGTAAAAACGAGCATCATTGACTGGATCCTGTCGAGGTTTCCGAGGATCCATCTGATTCTCC
TATAAATATAAAATATCTAGATTGTTAGTTTTTTCGAAGGAAAAATATAAAAAATAAAATTTCGGGAACC
ATAGTAAGGCAAAAAGTACAAAATGTAAATTTTTTCGTTGAACAGAAGCCATGTGGTCTTCCATTCAGAT
TAAGACGGCAAAGAGAGAGTAAGCGAAAGAGGACGAGCGTTCAGATAATCTCATAAATCAGCATGTAATG
GGGTGAATGGGGCGGAGAAGGAGGAGCTCGGATGCTTCTTTTGTGTTTATTTATGTGAATAGAGAGGTAG
AAGAATATGTATATATTCATCCCCAAGAGATGTTAGAGGATTTGCAGATTACTTTTAGATTATTAATGAA
GATATGAGAATATAAGAGACGAAAAGTACATGAATACAACAATTTTTCTAAAAAATCACGAAGGCACTAT
CAACTAACTGATTACTCCTTACAATGATGATATTTAACAATTTTTGCAACAATCTAGAAGTACCGCATGA
CAATACCAATTGAAAATTGTTAATTGTTAAAATGGGAGTCACATATAAAAGAAAAACTAGGACATTTGTA
GTGAAAATGTACAGCTAGAAGGCATAACTTCTGCCACTCCCGTTCTTAATCAAAAATTAG
