>Addgene plasmid #52351 | pEL481 | addgene partial sequence | sequence record 82510 | GFP-R 5'-CCATCTAATTCAACAAGAATTGGGACAAC-3'
TTTTTTCTACCGGTACCCTCAAGGGTCCTCCTGAAAATGTTCTATGTTATGTTAGTATCATTCGAAACAT
ACCTTTGGGTCCTTTGGCCAATCCCGGGGATCCTCTAGAGTCGACCTGCAGGTTGGAAGCACGGATCGAC
ACCTGGTACACTCGGATGATGTTATCGGTGTATCCGGCGAAGAGGGTTTGTCCGTCTTGAGACCAGGCCA
AAGAGATACACTGTGGGCTGGATCCTCTTGAGCTTCCAGAGCTGGCGATTTCTGGCTTGAGCTCCTCGAT
CTCCTTCTTGTCCTCGAGATCCCAGATCTTGATGGAAGATCCGACAGCGGCGCAGAGCCAGTATCTGTTT
GGAGAGAAGGACATGGCGTTGATGACGTCGTTTCCTGGAAGGGTGTACAAGTGCTTGCCCTCGTTGAGGT
CCCAAAGCATAGCTTGTCCGTCTTTGCCTCCGGAAGCACAGAGGGAACCATCTGGAGAGACGGTAACGGT
GTTGACGTATCCGGTGTGACCGATGTGGTTGGTCTTCAGACGGCAGTTTCCGAGGTTCCAGACCTTGACA
ACCTTGTCCCATCCTGCGGAGACGATCACTGGATCGCGGTTCGATGGAGAGAAACGAACGGTGGAAACCC
AATCGGTGTGGCAATCATCCTAAACAATAGTTTCGATAAATCTTCCTATAAAAGAATTTGAAAAAACGTA
CAGTGATGGTGTACTTGCACTGGGCAAGAGTGTTCCACAGCTTGATGGACTTGTCGCGGGATCCAGAGAC
GATTTGTCTGTTGTCAGCAGAGAAGGCAACAGAGAGAACATCCTTGGTGTGGGAGATGAATTGACGGGTG
CTCACT
